Addgene plasmid #213300: GRM1-DuET
Purpose: The DuET construct encodes the named human GPCR engineered with a cleaved hemagglutinin signal peptide, a 5' FLAG and a 3' 1D4 epitope tag optimized for expression in mammalian cells and proteomics studies.
Depositing lab: Thomas Sakmar. Depositing organization: Rockefeller University. Publication: Multiplexed selectivity screening of anti-GPCR antibodies. Dahl L, Kotliar IB, Bendes A, Dodig-Crnkovic T, Fromm S, Elofsson A, Uhlen M, Sakmar TP, Schwenk JM. Sci Adv. 2023 May 3;9(18):eadf9297. doi: 10.1126/sciadv.adf9297. Epub 2023 May 3. PubMed 37134173.
Backbone
  Vector backbone: pcDNA 3.1 (+)
  Vector type: Mammalian Expression
Growth in bacteria
  Bacterial resistance: Ampicillin, 100 μg/mL
  Growth temperature: 37°C
  Growth strain: DH5alpha
  Copy number: High Copy
Gene/Insert
  Gene/Insert name: GRM1 (alt names: Glutamate metabotropic receptor 1; GPRC1A, mGlu1, MGLUR1, PPP1R85)
  Species: H. sapiens (human)
  Entrez Gene: GRM1 (a.k.a. GPRC1A, MGLU1, MGLUR1, PPP1R85, SCA44, SCAR13)
  Promoter: CMV, T7
  Tag / fusion protein: FLAG (N terminal on insert); 1D4 (C terminal on insert)
  Cloning method: Gibson Cloning
Terms and licenses: Academic/Nonprofit Terms; Industry Terms: Not Available to Industry
Depositor comments: Class: C, Family: Metabotropic Glutamate. Ensembl ID: ENSG00000152822, Uniprot ID: Q13255
How to cite: GRM1-DuET was a gift from Thomas Sakmar (Addgene plasmid # 213300 ; http://n2t.net/addgene:213300 ; RRID:Addgene_213300)
