[The description below was written by a language model from this plasmid's Addgene catalogue record and pLannotate feature annotations shown in this document.]
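Description:
GRM1-DuET is a mammalian expression plasmid built on the pcDNA 3.1 (+) backbone that carries the human metabotropic glutamate receptor 1 (GRM1, mGlu1), a class C G protein-coupled receptor. In bacteria it is maintained at high copy through a ColE1/pUC-type origin and selected with ampicillin via the β-lactamase gene. An f1 origin is also present. For selection in mammalian cells, the backbone provides a neomycin phosphotransferase cassette driven by the SV40 enhancer/early promoter and terminated by an SV40 polyadenylation signal. Small annotated fragments such as lac promoter/operator elements, a bom remnant, a ble fragment and a short stretch matched to an HIV-1 LTR appear to be backbone remnants or partial similarity hits, not functional parts.

The receptor coding sequence, which spans the numbering origin of the circular sequence record, sits downstream of the CMV immediate-early enhancer and promoter and is followed by the bovine growth hormone polyadenylation signal. A T7 promoter between CMV and the insert could also allow in vitro transcription. In the "DuET" (dual epitope-tagged) design, the receptor is preceded by a cleavable hemagglutinin signal peptide and an N-terminal FLAG tag, and it ends with a C-terminal 1D4 epitope. The feature table detects the FLAG sequence just upstream of GRM1 (as a partial 3xFLAG match, consistent with a single copy) but does not annotate the signal peptide or the 1D4 tag. These are stated only in the catalogue entry. The insert was assembled by Gibson cloning.

The construct is intended for expressing the tagged receptor in mammalian cells for proteomics work. The two terminal tags provide independent handles for capture and detection, and the associated publication concerns multiplexed selectivity screening of anti-GPCR antibodies.
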