Features (pLannotate 1.2.2; 21 found; start..end, strand, type, name):
   2052..2276    +  polyA_signal   bGH poly(A) signal: bovine growth hormone polyadenylation signal
   2280..2301    +  promoter       SV40 promoter (fragment): SV40 enhancer and early promoter
   2322..2750    +  rep_origin     f1 ori (sequence partly withheld): f1 bacteriophage origin of replication; arrow indicates direction of (+) strand synthesis
   2764..3093    +  promoter       SV40 promoter: SV40 enhancer and early promoter
   3160..3951    +  CDS            neo: KKA2_KLEPN - Also known as kan, nptII. Experimental evidence at protein level: Swiss-Prot protein existence level 1. Resistance to kanamycin, neomycin, paromomycin, ribostamycin, butirosin and gentamicin B. From Klebsiella pneumoniae.
   3975..4133    +  CDS            ble (fragment): BLE_KLEPN - Experimental evidence at protein level: Swiss-Prot protein existence level 1. Binding protein with a strong affinity to the bleomycin family of antibiotics. Binds to CL990; an antimitotic-antibiotic compound. From Klebsiella pneumoniae.
   4128..4249    +  polyA_signal   SV40 poly(A) signal: SV40 polyadenylation signal
   4322..4338    -  protein_bind   lac operator: The lac repressor binds to the lac operator to inhibit transcription in E. coli. This inhibition can be relieved by adding lactose or isopropyl-β-D-thiogalactopyranoside (IPTG). lac repressor encoded by lacI
   4346..4376    -  promoter       lac promoter: promoter for the E. coli lac operon
   4391..4412    -  protein_bind   CAP binding site: CAP binding activates transcription in the presence of cAMP. E. coli catabolite activator protein
   4425..4517    -  CDS            lacI (fragment): lac repressor; lacI; The lac repressor binds to the lac operator to inhibit transcription in E. coli. This inhibition can be relieved by adding lactose or isopropyl-β-D-thiogalactopyranoside (IPTG).
   4700..5288    -  rep_origin     ori: high-copy-number ColE1/pMB1/pBR322/pUC origin of replication
   5459..6319    -  CDS            AmpR: β-lactamase; bla; confers resistance to ampicillin, carbenicillin, and related antibiotics
   6320..6424    -  promoter       AmpR promoter: bla
   6483..6535    -  misc_feature   bom (fragment): basis of mobility region from pBR322
   6690..7069    +  enhancer       CMV enhancer: human cytomegalovirus immediate early enhancer
   7070..7273    +  promoter       CMV promoter: human cytomegalovirus (CMV) immediate early promoter
   7269..7302    +  LTR            5' LTR (truncated) (fragment): truncated 5' long terminal repeat (LTR) from HIV-1
   7318..7336    +  promoter       T7 promoter: promoter for bacteriophage T7 RNA polymerase
   7435..7455    +  CDS            3xFLAG (fragment): three tandem FLAG® epitope tags
   7468..1927    +  CDS            GRM1 (across the origin): GRM1_HUMAN - Also known as GPRC1A, MGLUR1. Experimental evidence at protein level: Swiss-Prot protein existence level 1. G-protein coupled receptor for glutamate. Ligand binding causes a conformation change that triggers signaling via guanine nucleotide-binding proteins (G proteins) and modulates the activity of down-stream effectors. Signaling activates a phosphatidylinositol- calcium second messenger system. May participate in the central action of glutamate in the CNS, such as long-term potentiation in the hippocampus and long-term depression in the cerebellum (PubMed:24603153, PubMed:28886
>Addgene plasmid #213300 | GRM1-DuET | addgene full sequence | sequence record 430906 | Addgene NGS Result
GAATGAGTACGTGCAAGACGAATTTACTTGCAAGGCCTGCGATCTGGGATGGTGGCCCAATGCAGATTTG
ACAGGTTGCGAGCCCATTCCCGTGCGATATCTGGAGTGGAGCAATATAGAAAGCATTATCGCAATCGCCT
TTAGCTGTCTGGGGATACTGGTGACACTCTTTGTGACCCTTATATTTGTCCTTTACCGGGACACCCCCGT
GGTCAAAAGTTCTTCCAGAGAGCTGTGCTACATCATCCTGGCAGGCATCTTCCTGGGGTACGTTTGTCCT
TTTACGCTGATAGCAAAGCCCACCACCACCTCTTGCTATCTGCAGAGACTCCTTGTAGGACTCTCCAGCG
CAATGTGTTATTCAGCTCTGGTGACGAAGACCAACCGAATCGCCAGGATTCTCGCCGGTAGCAAAAAGAA
AATCTGTACCCGCAAACCAAGATTCATGTCAGCTTGGGCACAGGTAATAATTGCCAGCATCCTGATCTCC
GTCCAGCTGACCCTCGTAGTCACTCTGATTATTATGGAACCCCCAATGCCCATCCTCTCCTATCCATCAA
TCAAGGAAGTATATCTGATTTGTAACACATCCAATCTCGGCGTCGTTGCTCCTTTGGGTTATAATGGCCT
GTTGATAATGTCCTGTACTTACTATGCCTTTAAGACGAGAAATGTGCCGGCTAATTTCAATGAGGCTAAG
TACATCGCTTTTACCATGTATACTACCTGCATTATCTGGCTGGCGTTCGTCCCGATCTACTTTGGCTCCA
ACTATAAGATTATCACTACATGTTTCGCCGTGTCTCTGAGTGTCACAGTGGCTCTGGGGTGTATGTTTAC
TCCCAAAATGTATATTATAATCGCTAAACCCGAGCGCAACGTGCGGTCTGCTTTTACAACCAGCGATGTA
GTGCGGATGCATGTCGGAGATGGCAAACTGCCATGTAGATCAAATACATTTCTGAACATTTTCAGGAGGA
AGAAAGCTGGAGCCGGTAACGCCAATTCTAACGGTAAATCTGTGTCTTGGTCAGAGCCCGGGGGCGGGCA
AGTCCCCAAAGGACAGCATATGTGGCATCGGCTCTCCGTACATGTGAAAACCAATGAGACAGCATGCAAC
CAGACCGCGGTTATCAAGCCTCTCACAAAGAGTTACCAGGGTAGCGGGAAGAGCCTCACTTTTAGCGACA
CCTCAACTAAGACTCTGTATAACGTCGAGGAGGAAGAAGACGCCCAACCTATCAGGTTCAGCCCCCCCGG
GTCACCGAGTATGGTGGTGCATCGCCGGGTTCCCAGCGCCGCTACAACTCCACCACTCCCATCCCATCTG
ACTGCTGAGGAAACTCCACTCTTCCTTGCCGAACCTGCACTGCCCAAAGGGTTGCCCCCTCCTCTCCAGC
AGCAGCAGCAGCCTCCTCCCCAGCAGAAGAGTTTGATGGATCAACTGCAGGGGGTGGTGTCCAACTTTTC
AACCGCGATCCCGGATTTTCATGCAGTTCTCGCCGGGCCAGGGGGACCTGGAAATGGTCTTCGGAGCCTT
TATCCCCCACCACCGCCCCCCCAGCACCTGCAGATGTTGCCTTTGCAACTCAGTACGTTCGGCGAAGAGC
TTGTGTCCCCCCCCGCAGATGACGACGATGACTCTGAGAGATTTAAGCTGCTCCAGGAGTACGTGTATGA
GCATGAAAGAGAGGGCAACACTGAGGAAGACGAACTTGAGGAAGAAGAAGAGGATCTCCAGGCGGCCTCT
AAACTCACGCCTGATGATTCTCCTGCTTTGACTCCCCCCAGTCCGTTCCGCGACTCCGTGGCCTCTGGAT
CCAGCGTTCCCTCTTCCCCCGTTAGTGAGAGCGTGCTTTGCACCCCGCCAAACGTGTCCTACGCTTCAGT
AATCCTCAGAGACTACAAACAGAGCAGTTCTACACTCATCGATACCGGTGGACGCACCGGTGAATTCGAT
GAGGCCAGCACCACCGTGTCTAAGACCGAGACTTCTCAGGTGGCCCCTGCCTAATCTAGAGGGCCCGTTT
AAACCCGCTGATCAGCCTCGACTGTGCCTTCTAGTTGCCAGCCATCTGTTGTTTGCCCCTCCCCCGTGCC
TTCCTTGACCCTGGAAGGTGCCACTCCCACTGTCCTTTCCTAATAAAATGAGGAAATTGCATCGCATTGT
CTGAGTAGGTGTCATTCTATTCTGGGGGGTGGGGTGGGGCAGGACAGCAAGGGGGAGGATTGGGAAGACA
ATAGCAGGCATGCTGGGGATGCGGTGGGCTCTATGGCTTCTGAGGCGGAAAGAACCAGCTGGGGCTCTAG
GGGGTATCCCC
[124 nt withheld, positions 2322-2445]
C
[91 nt withheld, positions 2447-2537]
A
[49 nt withheld, positions 2539-2587]
CCTTTGACGTTGGAGTCCACGTTCTTT
[37 nt withheld, positions 2615-2651]
ACCCTATCTCGGTCTATTCTTTTGATTTATAAGGGATTTTGCCGATTTCGGCCTATTGGTTAAAAAATGA
GCTGATTTAACAAAAATTTAACGCGAATTAATTCTGTGGAATGTGTGTCAGTTAGGGTGTGGAAAGTCCC
CAGGCTCCCCAGCAGGCAGAAGTATGCAAAGCATGCATCTCAATTAGTCAGCAACCAGGTGTGGAAAGTC
CCCAGGCTCCCCAGCAGGCAGAAGTATGCAAAGCATGCATCTCAATTAGTCAGCAACCATAGTCCCGCCC
CTAACTCCGCCCATCCCGCCCCTAACTCCGCCCAGTTCCGCCCATTCTCCGCCCCATGGCTGACTAATTT
TTTTTATTTATGCAGAGGCCGAGGCCGCCTCTGCCTCTGAGCTATTCCAGAAGTAGTGAGGAGGCTTTTT
TGGAGGCCTAGGCTTTTGCAAAAAGCTCCCGGGAGCTTGTATATCCATTTTCGGATCTGATCAAGAGACA
GGATGAGGATCGTTTCGCATGATTGAACAAGATGGATTGCACGCAGGTTCTCCGGCCGCTTGGGTGGAGA
GGCTATTCGGCTATGACTGGGCACAACAGACAATCGGCTGCTCTGATGCCGCCGTGTTCCGGCTGTCAGC
GCAGGGGCGCCCGGTTCTTTTTGTCAAGACCGACCTGTCCGGTGCCCTGAATGAACTGCAGGACGAGGCA
GCGCGGCTATCGTGGCTGGCCACGACGGGCGTTCCTTGCGCAGCTGTGCTCGACGTTGTCACTGAAGCGG
GAAGGGACTGGCTGCTATTGGGCGAAGTGCCGGGGCAGGATCTCCTGTCATCTCACCTTGCTCCTGCCGA
GAAAGTATCCATCATGGCTGATGCAATGCGGCGGCTGCATACGCTTGATCCGGCTACCTGCCCATTCGAC
CACCAAGCGAAACATCGCATCGAGCGAGCACGTACTCGGATGGAAGCCGGTCTTGTCGATCAGGATGATC
TGGACGAAGAGCATCAGGGGCTCGCGCCAGCCGAACTGTTCGCCAGGCTCAAGGCGCGCATGCCCGACGG
CGAGGATCTCGTCGTGACCCATGGCGATGCCTGCTTGCCGAATATCATGGTGGAAAATGGCCGCTTTTCT
GGATTCATCGACTGTGGCCGGCTGGGTGTGGCGGACCGCTATCAGGACATAGCGTTGGCTACCCGTGATA
TTGCTGAAGAGCTTGGCGGCGAATGGGCTGACCGCTTCCTCGTGCTTTACGGTATCGCCGCTCCCGATTC
GCAGCGCATCGCCTTCTATCGCCTTCTTGACGAGTTCTTCTGAGCGGGACTCTGGGGTTCGAAATGACCG
ACCAAGCGACGCCCAACCTGCCATCACGAGATTTCGATTCCACCGCCGCCTTCTATGAAAGGTTGGGCTT
CGGAATCGTTTTCCGGGACGCCGGCTGGATGATCCTCCAGCGCGGGGATCTCATGCTGGAGTTCTTCGCC
CACCCCAACTTGTTTATTGCAGCTTATAATGGTTACAAATAAAGCAATAGCATCACAAATTTCACAAATA
AAGCATTTTTTTCACTGCATTCTAGTTGTGGTTTGTCCAAACTCATCAATGTATCTTATCATGTCTGTAT
ACCGTCGACCTCTAGCTAGAGCTTGGCGTAATCATGGTCATAGCTGTTTCCTGTGTGAAATTGTTATCCG
CTCACAATTCCACACAACATACGAGCCGGAAGCATAAAGTGTAAAGCCTGGGGTGCCTAATGAGTGAGCT
AACTCACATTAATTGCGTTGCGCTCACTGCCCGCTTTCCAGTCGGGAAACCTGTCGTGCCAGCTGCATTA
ATGAATCGGCCAACGCGCGGGGAGAGGCGGTTTGCGTATTGGGCGCTCTTCCGCTTCCTCGCTCACTGAC
TCGCTGCGCTCGGTCGTTCGGCTGCGGCGAGCGGTATCAGCTCACTCAAAGGCGGTAATACGGTTATCCA
CAGAATCAGGGGATAACGCAGGAAAGAACATGTGAGCAAAAGGCCAGCAAAAGGCCAGGAACCGTAAAAA
GGCCGCGTTGCTGGCGTTTTTCCATAGGCTCCGCCCCCCTGACGAGCATCACAAAAATCGACGCTCAAGT
CAGAGGTGGCGAAACCCGACAGGACTATAAAGATACCAGGCGTTTCCCCCTGGAAGCTCCCTCGTGCGCT
CTCCTGTTCCGACCCTGCCGCTTACCGGATACCTGTCCGCCTTTCTCCCTTCGGGAAGCGTGGCGCTTTC
TCATAGCTCACGCTGTAGGTATCTCAGTTCGGTGTAGGTCGTTCGCTCCAAGCTGGGCTGTGTGCACGAA
CCCCCCGTTCAGCCCGACCGCTGCGCCTTATCCGGTAACTATCGTCTTGAGTCCAACCCGGTAAGACACG
ACTTATCGCCACTGGCAGCAGCCACTGGTAACAGGATTAGCAGAGCGAGGTATGTAGGCGGTGCTACAGA
GTTCTTGAAGTGGTGGCCTAACTACGGCTACACTAGAAGAACGGTATTTGGTATCTGCGCTCTGCTGAAG
CCAGTTACCTTCGGAAAAAGAGTTGGTAGCTCTTGATCCGGCAAACAAACCACCGCTGGTAGCGGTGGTT
TTTTTGTTTGCAAGCAGCAGATTACGCGCAGAAAAAAAGGATCTCAAGAAGATCCTTTGATCTTTTCTAC
GGGGTCTGACGCTCAGTGGAACGAAAACTCACGTTAAGGGATTTTGGTCATGAGATTATCAAAAAGGATC
TTCACCTAGATCCTTTTAAATTAAAAATGAAGTTTTAAATCAATCTAAAGTATATATGAGTAAACTTGGT
CTGACAGTTACCAATGCTTAATCAGTGAGGCACCTATCTCAGCGATCTGTCTATTTCGTTCATCCATAGT
TGCCTGACTCCCCGTCGTGTAGATAACTACGATACGGGAGGGCTTACCATCTGGCCCCAGTGCTGCAATG
ATACCGCGAGACCCACGCTCACCGGCTCCAGATTTATCAGCAATAAACCAGCCAGCCGGAAGGGCCGAGC
GCAGAAGTGGTCCTGCAACTTTATCCGCCTCCATCCAGTCTATTAATTGTTGCCGGGAAGCTAGAGTAAG
TAGTTCGCCAGTTAATAGTTTGCGCAACGTTGTTGCCATTGCTACAGGCATCGTGGTGTCACGCTCGTCG
TTTGGTATGGCTTCATTCAGCTCCGGTTCCCAACGATCAAGGCGAGTTACATGATCCCCCATGTTGTGCA
AAAAAGCGGTTAGCTCCTTCGGTCCTCCGATCGTTGTCAGAAGTAAGTTGGCCGCAGTGTTATCACTCAT
GGTTATGGCAGCACTGCATAATTCTCTTACTGTCATGCCATCCGTAAGATGCTTTTCTGTGACTGGTGAG
TACTCAACCAAGTCATTCTGAGAATAGTGTATGCGGCGACCGAGTTGCTCTTGCCCGGCGTCAATACGGG
ATAATACCGCGCCACATAGCAGAACTTTAAAAGTGCTCATCATTGGAAAACGTTCTTCGGGGCGAAAACT
CTCAAGGATCTTACCGCTGTTGAGATCCAGTTCGATGTAACCCACTCGTGCACCCAACTGATCTTCAGCA
TCTTTTACTTTCACCAGCGTTTCTGGGTGAGCAAAAACAGGAAGGCAAAATGCCGCAAAAAAGGGAATAA
GGGCGACACGGAAATGTTGAATACTCATACTCTTCCTTTTTCAATATTATTGAAGCATTTATCAGGGTTA
TTGTCTCATGAGCGGATACATATTTGAATGTATTTAGAAAAATAAACAAATAGGGGTTCCGCGCACATTT
CCCCGAAAAGTGCCACCTGACGTCGACGGATCGGGAGATCTCCCGATCCCCTATGGTGCACTCTCAGTAC
AATCTGCTCTGATGCCGCATAGTTAAGCCAGTATCTGCTCCCTGCTTGTGTGTTGGAGGTCGCTGAGTAG
TGCGCGAGCAAAATTTAAGCTACAACAAGGCAAGGCTTGACCGACATTTGCATGAAGAATCTGCTTAGGG
TTAGGCGTTTTGCGCTGCTTCGCGATGTACGGGCCAGATATACGCGTTGACATTGATTATTGACTAGTTA
TTAATAGTAATCAATTACGGGGTCATTAGTTCATAGCCCATATATGGAGTTCCGCGTTACATAACTTACG
GTAAATGGCCCGCCTGGCTGACCGCCCAACGACCCCCGCCCATTGACGTCAATAATGACGTATGTTCCCA
TAGTAACGCCAATAGGGACTTTCCATTGACGTCAATGGGTGGAGTATTTACGGTAAACTGCCCACTTGGC
AGTACATCAAGTGTATCATATGCCAAGTACGCCCCCTATTGACGTCAATGACGGTAAATGGCCCGCCTGG
CATTATGCCCAGTACATGACCTTATGGGACTTTCCTACTTGGCAGTACATCTACGTATTAGTCATCGCTA
TTACCATGGTGATGCGGTTTTGGCAGTACATCAATGGGCGTGGATAGCGGTTTGACTCACGGGGATTTCC
AAGTCTCCACCCCATTGACGTCAATGGGAGTTTGTTTTGGCACCAAAATCAACGGGACTTTCCAAAATGT
CGTAACAACTCCGCCCCATTGACGCAAATGGGCGGTAGGCGTGTACGGTGGGAGGTCTATATAAGCAGAG
CTCTCTGGCTAACTAGAGAACCCACTGCTTACTGGCTTATCGAAATTAATACGACTCACTATAGGGAGAC
CCAAGCTGGCTAGCGTTTAAACTTAAGCTTAGCGGCCGCGCCACCATGAAGACGATCATCGCCCTGAGCT
ACATCTTCTGCCTGGTATTCGCCGACTACAAGGACGATGATGACGCCAGCATCGATCTGCCCCGGTCACC
TGGAAGGAAAGTTCTGCTCGCCGGAGCTAGTAGCCAGCGCAGCGTGGCAAGAATGGACGGAGACGTTATC
ATCGGCGCACTGTTCAGTGTACACCACCAACCACCAGCTGAAAAGGTGCCAGAGCGGAAATGTGGCGAGA
TTAGAGAGCAATACGGAATTCAGCGAGTTGAGGCCATGTTCCATACACTCGACAAAATAAATGCAGACCC
TGTCCTGCTGCCTAATATCACTTTGGGAAGCGAGATCAGAGACAGCTGCTGGCACAGCTCAGTTGCCTTG
GAGCAGTCTATAGAGTTCATCAGGGACAGCCTCATTTCCATCCGCGACGAGAAGGACGGAATAAACCGAT
GCCTGCCAGACGGGCAGTCACTGCCACCCGGTAGAACTAAGAAACCCATAGCCGGGGTTATAGGGCCAGG
ATCCTCTAGCGTGGCCATCCAGGTACAGAATCTGCTGCAACTGTTTGACATCCCCCAGATAGCCTACTCC
GCCACTTCTATAGACTTGAGCGACAAGACCCTCTACAAGTACTTCCTTAGGGTTGTGCCTTCCGATACCC
TCCAGGCACGCGCGATGCTGGATATCGTGAAACGCTATAATTGGACCTATGTCTCTGCCGTGCACACTGA
GGGTAATTATGGTGAGAGCGGAATGGACGCTTTTAAGGAGCTGGCTGCACAGGAAGGGCTGTGTATTGCA
CACTCCGATAAAATTTACTCCAATGCCGGAGAAAAGTCTTTCGATAGGCTCCTGAGGAAGCTGCGGGAGA
GGCTGCCTAAAGCTAGGGTGGTGGTGTGTTTTTGTGAAGGAATGACAGTTAGAGGACTCCTGTCAGCCAT
GCGCAGACTTGGGGTGGTGGGCGAATTTAGTCTCATTGGGAGCGATGGCTGGGCCGATAGGGACGAAGTT
ATCGAAGGTTATGAGGTCGAGGCGAATGGAGGTATTACTATTAAACTTCAGAGCCCCGAGGTGAGAAGCT
TTGATGACTACTTCCTGAAATTGCGGCTTGATACGAATACCAGGAATCCCTGGTTTCCAGAATTCTGGCA
GCATCGGTTCCAGTGTCGGTTGCCCGGGCACCTGCTCGAAAACCCTAATTTTAAAAGAATTTGCACCGGC
AACGAGAGCCTCGAAGAGAACTATGTGCAAGACAGCAAGATGGGTTTTGTGATAAACGCTATATACGCAA
TGGCTCATGGCCTGCAGAATATGCACCACGCCCTGTGCCCGGGCCACGTCGGCCTGTGCGATGCAATGAA
ACCGATTGATGGTTCTAAACTTCTGGATTTCCTGATTAAATCCTCCTTCATAGGAGTGAGCGGCGAAGAG
GTGTGGTTCGATGAGAAAGGAGATGCACCTGGCCGCTACGATATCATGAATTTGCAATACACGGAGGCTA
ACAGATATGACTACGTGCATGTCGGGACATGGCACGAAGGCGTGCTCAACATTGACGATTACAAAATCCA
GATGAACAAAAGCGGTGTTGTGAGATCTGTATGCTCTGAGCCATGCCTCAAAGGCCAGATCAAAGTCATC
AGAAAGGGTGAGGTGAGCTGTTGTTGGATCTGCACCGCGTGTAAGGA
